>Addgene plasmid #211616 | pLenti-h.Rhno1 Plk1mut7A-C-PAMmut-Myc-DDK-P2A-Puro | addgene full sequence | sequence record 430202 | Addgene NGS Result
GTCGACGGATCGGGAGATCTCCCGATCCCCTATGGTGCACTCTCAGTACAATCTGCTCTGATGCCGCATA
GTTAAGCCAGTATCTGCTCCCTGCTTGTGTGTTGGAGGTCGCTGAGTAGTGCGCGAGCAAAATTTAAGCT
ACAACAAGGCAAGGCTTGACCGACAATTGCATGAAGAATCTGCTTAGGGTTAGGCGTTTTGCGCTGCTTC
GCGATGTACGGGCCAGATATCGCGTTGACATTGATTATTGACTAGTTATTAATAGTAATCAATTACGGGG
TCATTAGTTCATAGCCCATATATGGAGTTCCGCGTTACATAACTTACGGTAAATGGCCCGCCTGGCTGAC
CGCCCAACGACCCCCGCCCATTGACGTCAATAATGACGTATGTTCCCATAGTAACGCCAATAGGGACTTT
CCATTGACGTCAATGGGTGGAGTATTTACGGTAAACTGCCCACTTGGCAGTACATCAAGTGTATCATATG
CCAAGTACGCCCCCTATTGACGTCAATGACGGTAAATGGCCCGCCTGGCATTATGCCCAGTACATGACCT
TATGGGACTTTCCTACTTGGCAGTACATCTACGTATTAGTCATCGCTATTACCATGGTGATGCGGTTTTG
GCAGTACATCAATGGGCGTGGATAGCGGTTTGACTCACGGGGATTTCCAAGTCTCCACCCCATTGACGTC
AATGGGAGTTTGTTTTGGCACCAAAATCAACGGGACTTTCCAAAATGTCGTAACAACTCCGCCCCATTGA
CGCAAATGGGCGGTAGGCGTGTACGGTGGGAGGTCTATATAAGCAGCGCGTTTTGCCTGTACTGGGTCTC
TCTGGTTAGACCAGATCTGAGCCTGGGAGCTCTCTGGCTAACTAGGGAACCCACTGCTTAAGCCTCAATA
AAGCTTGCCTTGAGTGCTTCAAGTAGTGTGTGCCCGTCTGTTGTGTGACTCTGGTAACTAGAGATCCCTC
AGACCCTTTTAGTCAGTGTGGAAAATCTCTAGCAGTGGCGCCCGAACAGGGACTTGAAAGCGAAAGGGAA
ACCAGAGGAGCTCTCTCGACGCAGGACTCGGCTTGCTGAAGCGCGCACGGCAAGAGGCGAGGGGCGGCGA
CTGGTGAGTACGCCAAAAATTTTGACTAGCGGAGGCTAGAAGGAGAGAGATGGGTGCGAGAGCGTCAGTA
TTAAGCGGGGGAGAATTAGATCGCGATGGGAAAAAATTCGGTTAAGGCCAGGGGGAAAGAAAAAATATAA
ATTAAAACATATAGTATGGGCAAGCAGGGAGCTAGAACGATTCGCAGTTAATCCTGGCCTGTTAGAAACA
TCAGAAGGCTGTAGACAAATACTGGGACAGCTACAACCATCCCTTCAGACAGGATCAGAAGAACTTAGAT
CATTATATAATACAGTAGCAACCCTCTATTGTGTGCATCAAAGGATAGAGATAAAAGACACCAAGGAAGC
TTTAGACAAGATAGAGGAAGAGCAAAACAAAAGTAAGACCACCGCACAGCAAGCGGCCGGCCGCTGATCT
TCAGACCTGGAGGAGGAGATATGAGGGACAATTGGAGAAGTGAATTATATAAATATAAAGTAGTAAAAAT
TGAACCATTAGGAGTAGCACCCACCAAGGCAAAGAGAAGAGTGGTGCAGAGAGAAAAAAGAGCAGTGGGA
ATAGGAGCTTTGTTCCTTGGGTTCTTGGGAGCAGCAGGAAGCACTATGGGCGCAGCGTCAATGACGCTGA
CGGTACAGGCCAGACAATTATTGTCTGGTATAGTGCAGCAGCAGAACAATTTGCTGAGGGCTATTGAGGC
GCAACAGCATCTGTTGCAACTCACAGTCTGGGGCATCAAGCAGCTCCAGGCAAGAATCCTGGCTGTGGAA
AGATACCTAAAGGATCAACAGCTCCTGGGGATTTGGGGTTGCTCTGGAAAACTCATTTGCACCACTGCTG
TGCCTTGGAATGCTAGTTGGAGTAATAAATCTCTGGAACAGATTTGGAATCACACGACCTGGATGGAGTG
GGACAGAGAAATTAACAATTACACAAGCTTAATACACTCCTTAATTGAAGAATCGCAAAACCAGCAAGAA
AAGAATGAACAAGAATTATTGGAATTAGATAAATGGGCAAGTTTGTGGAATTGGTTTAACATAACAAATT
GGCTGTGGTATATAAAATTATTCATAATGATAGTAGGAGGCTTGGTAGGTTTAAGAATAGTTTTTGCTGT
ACTTTCTATAGTGAATAGAGTTAGGCAGGGATATTCACCATTATCGTTTCAGACCCACCTCCCAACCCCG
AGGGGACCCGACAGGCCCGAAGGAATAGAAGAAGAAGGTGGAGAGAGAGACAGAGACAGATCCATTCGAT
TAGTGAACGGATCGGCACTGCGTGCGCCAATTCTGCAGACAAATGGCAGTATTCATCCACAATTTTAAAA
GAAAAGGGGGGATTGGGGGGTACAGTGCAGGGGAAAGAATAGTAGACATAATAGCAACAGACATACAAAC
TAAAGAATTACAAAAACAAATTACAAAAATTCAAAATTTTCGGGTTTATTACAGGGACAGCAGAGATCCA
GTTTGGTTAGTACCGGGCCCGCTCTAGACATGTCCAATATGACCGCCATGTTGACATTGATTATTGACTA
GTTATTAATAGTAATCAATTACGGGGTCATTAGTTCATAGCCCATATATGGAGTTCCGCGTTACATAACT
TACGGTAAATGGCCCGCCTGGCTGACCGCCCAACGACCCCCGCCCATTGACGTCAATAATGACGTATGTT
CCCATAGTAACGCCAATAGGGACTTTCCATTGACGTCAATGGGTGGAGTATTTACGGTAAACTGCCCACT
TGGCAGTACATCAAGTGTATCATATGCCAAGTCCGCCCCCTATTGACGTCAATGACGGTAAATGGCCCGC
CTGGCATTATGCCCAGTACATGACCTTACGGGACTTTCCTACTTGGCAGTACATCTACGTATTAGTCATC
GCTATTACCATGGTGATGCGGTTTTGGCAGTACACCAATGGGCGTGGATAGCGGTTTGACTCACGGGGAT
TTCCAAGTCTCCACCCCATTGACGTCAATGGGAGTTTGTTTTGGCACCAAAATCAACGGGACTTTCCAAA
ATGTCGTAATAACCCCGCCCCGTTGACGCAAATGGGCGGTAGGCGTGTACGGTGGGAGGTCTATATAAGC
AGAGCTCGTTTAGTGAACCGTCAGAATTTTGTAATACGACTCACTATAGGGCGGCCGGGAATTCGTCGAC
TGGAACCGGTACCGAGGAGATCTGCCGCCGCGATCGCCATGCCTCCCAGAAAAAAACGCCGCCAGCCTTC
CCAGAAAGCTCCGCTGCTGTTCCACCAACAACCACTGGAGGGCCCCAAACACAGCTGTGCATCTACACAG
CTTCCCATCACTCACACTCGACAGGTGCCCAGCAAGCCCATTGACCACGCCGCCATCACTTCCTGGGTAT
CACCTGATTTTGATACAGCAGCAGGAAGCTTGTTCCCAGCCTACCAGAAACACCAAAACCGGGCGAGACA
CTCAAGTCGAAAACCTACCACCTCCAAGTTTCCACATCTAACTTTTGAGAGTCCGCAATCTTCCAGTTCA
GAGACATTGGGGATCCCCTTAATCCGAGAGTGCCCCAGTGAATCAGAAAAGGATGTTTCCAGAAGACCCT
TAGTTCCAGTGCTCAGTCCCCAAAGCTGTGGGAACATGGCCGTGCAGGCACTTCAGAGCTTACCTTATGT
GTTCATTCCACCTGATATCCAGGCCCCAGAGGCCGCCGCCGTGAAGGAAGAACTCATTCCCCAAGATCAG
AAGGAAAACGCCCTTCTAAGCTGCACTCTTCACACTGGCACTCCTAATAGCCCAGAGCCTGGACCTGTTC
TGGTTAAAGACACCCCCGAGGACAAGTATGGAATAAAGGTCACATGGAGGAGACGACAGCACCTGCTTGC
TTACCTCAGGGAGAGAGGGAAGCTGAGCAGAAGCCAATTCCTTGTGAAAAGCACGCGTACGCGGCCGCTC
GAGCAGAAACTCATCTCAGAAGAGGATCTGGCAGCAAATGATATCCTGGATTACAAGGATGACGACGATA
AGGTTTGGGTAGGAAGCGGAGCTACTAACTTCAGCCTGCTGAAGCAGGCTGGAGACGTGGAGGAGAACCC
TGGACCTATGACCGAGTACAAGCCCACGGTGCGCCTCGCCACCCGCGACGACGTCCCCAGGGCCGTACGC
ACCCTCGCCGCCGCGTTCGCCGACTACCCCGCCACGCGCCACACCGTCGATCCGGATCGCCACATCGAGC
GGGTCACCGAGCTGCAAGAACTCTTCCTCACGCGCGTCGGGCTCGACATCGGCAAGGTGTGGGTCGCGGA
CGACGGCGCCGCGGTGGCGGTCTGGACCACGCCGGAGAGCGTCGAAGCGGGGGCGGTGTTCGCCGAGATC
GGCCCGCGCATGGCCGAGTTGAGCGGTTCCCGGCTGGCCGCGCAGCAACAGATGGAAGGCCTCCTGGCGC
CGCACCGGCCCAAGGAGCCCGCGTGGTTCCTGGCCACCGTCGGCGTCTCGCCCGACCACCAGGGCAAGGG
TCTGGGCAGCGCCGTCGTGCTCCCCGGAGTGGAGGCGGCCGAGCGCGCCGGGGTGCCCGCCTTCCTGGAG
ACCTCCGCGCCCCGCAACCTCCCCTTCTACGAGCGGCTCGGCTTCACCGTCACCGCCGACGTCGAGGTGC
CCGAAGGACCGCGCACCTGGTGCATGACCCGCAAGCCCGGTGCCTGATGTACACCCAAACGGCCGGCCGC
GGTCTGTACAAGTAGGATTCGTCGAGGGACCTAATAACTTCGTATAGCATACATTATACGAAGTTATACA
TGTTTAAGGGTTCCGGTTCCACTAGGTACAATTCGATATCAAGCTTATCGATAATCAACCTCTGGATTAC
AAAATTTGTGAAAGATTGACTGGTATTCTTAACTATGTTGCTCCTTTTACGCTATGTGGATACGCTGCTT
TAATGCCTTTGTATCATGCTATTGCTTCCCGTATGGCTTTCATTTTCTCCTCCTTGTATAAATCCTGGTT
GCTGTCTCTTTATGAGGAGTTGTGGCCCGTTGTCAGGCAACGTGGCGTGGTGTGCACTGTGTTTGCTGAC
GCAACCCCCACTGGTTGGGGCATTGCCACCACCTGTCAGCTCCTTTCCGGGACTTTCGCTTTCCCCCTCC
CTATTGCCACGGCGGAACTCATCGCCGCCTGCCTTGCCCGCTGCTGGACAGGGGCTCGGCTGTTGGGCAC
TGACAATTCCGTGGTGTTGTCGGGGAAATCATCGTCCTTTCCTTGGCTGCTCGCCTGTGTTGCCACCTGG
ATTCTGCGCGGGACGTCCTTCTGCTACGTCCCTTCGGCCCTCAATCCAGCGGACCTTCCTTCCCGCGGCC
TGCTGCCGGCTCTGCGGCCTCTTCCGCGTCTTCGCCTTCGCCCTCAGACGAGTCGGATCTCCCTTTGGGC
CGCCTCCCCGCATCGATACCGTCGACCTCGATCGAGACCTAGAAAAACATGGAGCAATCACAAGTAGCAA
TACAGCAGCTACCAATGCTGATTGTGCCTGGCTAGAAGCACAAGAGGAGGAGGAGGTGGGTTTTCCAGTC
ACACCTCAGGTACCTTTAAGACCAATGACTTACAAGGCAGCTGTAGATCTTAGCCACTTTTTAAAAGAAA
AGGGGGGACTGGAAGGGCTAATTCACTCCCAACGAAGACAAGATATCCTTGATCTGTGGATCTACCACAC
ACAAGGCTACTTCCCTGATTGGCAGAACTACACACCAGGGCCAGGGATCAGATATCCACTGACCTTTGGA
TGGTGCTACAAGCTAGTACCAGTTGAGCAAGAGAAGGTAGAAGAAGCCAATGAAGGAGAGAACACCCGCT
TGTTACACCCTGTGAGCCTGCATGGGATGGATGACCCGGAGAGAGAAGTATTAGAGTGGAGGTTTGACAG
CCGCCTAGCATTTCATCACATGGCCCGAGAGCTGCATCCGGACTGTACTGGGTCTCTCTGGTTAGACCAG
ATCTGAGCCTGGGAGCTCTCTGGCTAACTAGGGAACCCACTGCTTAAGCCTCAATAAAGCTTGCCTTGAG
TGCTTCAAGTAGTGTGTGCCCGTCTGTTGTGTGACTCTGGTAACTAGAGATCCCTCAGACCCTTTTAGTC
AGTGTGGAAAATCTCTAGCAGCATGTGAGCAAAAGGCCAGCAAAAGGCCAGGAACCGTAAAAAGGCCGCG
TTGCTGGCGTTTTTCCATAGGCTCCGCCCCCCTGACGAGCATCACAAAAATCGACGCTCAAGTCAGAGGT
GGCGAAACCCGACAGGACTATAAAGATACCAGGCGTTTCCCCCTGGAAGCTCCCTCGTGCGCTCTCCTGT
TCCGACCCTGCCGCTTACCGGATACCTGTCCGCCTTTCTCCCTTCGGGAAGCGTGGCGCTTTCTCATAGC
TCACGCTGTAGGTATCTCAGTTCGGTGTAGGTCGTTCGCTCCAAGCTGGGCTGTGTGCACGAACCCCCCG
TTCAGCCCGACCGCTGCGCCTTATCCGGTAACTATCGTCTTGAGTCCAACCCGGTAAGACACGACTTATC
GCCACTGGCAGCAGCCACTGGTAACAGGATTAGCAGAGCGAGGTATGTAGGCGGTGCTACAGAGTTCTTG
AAGTGGTGGCCTAACTACGGCTACACTAGAAGAACAGTATTTGGTATCTGCGCTCTGCTGAAGCCAGTTA
CCTTCGGAAAAAGAGTTGGTAGCTCTTGATCCGGCAAACAAACCACCGCTGGTAGCGGTGGTTTTTTTGT
TTGCAAGCAGCAGATTACGCGCAGAAAAAAAGGATCTCAAGAAGATCCTTTGATCTTTTCTACGGGGTCT
GACGCTCAGTGGAACGAAAACTCACGTTAAGGGATTTTGGTCATGATTACGCCCCGCCCTGCCACTCATC
GCAGTACTGTTGTAATTCATTAAGCATTCTGCCGACATGGAAGCCATCACAAACGGCATGATGAACCTGA
ATCGCCAGCGGCATCAGCACCTTGTCGCCTTGCGTATAATATTTGCCCATGGTGAAAACGGGGGCGAAGA
AGTTGTCCATATTGGCCACGTTTAAATCAAAACTGGTGAAACTCACCCAGGGATTGGCTGAGACGAAAAA
CATATTCTCAATAAACCCTTTAGGGAAATAGGCCAGGTTTTCACCGTAACACGCCACATCTTGCGAATAT
ATGTGTAGAAACTGCCGGAAATCGTCGTGGTATTCACTCCAGAGCGATGAAAACGTTTCAGTTTGCTCAT
GGAAAACGGTGTAACAAGGGTGAACACTATCCCATATCACCAGCTCACCGTCTTTCATTGCCATACGGAA
CTCCGGATGAGCATTCATCAGGCGGGCAAGAATGTGAATAAAGGCCGGATAAAACTTGTGCTTATTTTTC
TTTACGGTCTTTAAAAAGGCCGTAATATCCAGCTGAACGGTCTGGTTATAGGTACATTGAGCAACTGACT
GAAATGCCTCAAAATGTTCTTTACGATGCCATTGGGATATATCAACGGTGGTATATCCAGTGATTTTTTT
CTCCATACTCTTCCTTTTTCAATATTATTGAAGCATTTATCAGGGTTATTGTCTCATGAGCGGATACATA
TTTGAATGTATTTAGAAAAATAAACAAATAGGGGTTCCGCGCACATTTCCCCGAAAAGTGCCACCTGAC
Features (pLannotate 1.2.2; 24 found; start..end, strand, type, name):
     31..83      -  misc_feature   bom (fragment): basis of mobility region from pBR322
    237..616     +  enhancer       CMV enhancer: human cytomegalovirus immediate early enhancer
    617..816     +  promoter       CMV promoter: human cytomegalovirus (CMV) immediate early promoter
    834..1014    +  LTR            5' LTR (truncated): truncated 5' long terminal repeat (LTR) from HIV-1
   1061..1186    +  misc_feature   HIV-1 Ψ: packaging signal of human immunodeficiency virus type 1
   1170..1508    +  CDS            HIV-1 gag (fragment): gag protein from human immunodeficiency virus 1; gag
   1683..1916    +  misc_feature   RRE: The Rev response element (RRE) of HIV-1 allows for Rev-dependent mRNA export from the nucleus to the cytoplasm.
   2293..2393    +  CDS            Rev (fragment): human immunodeficiency virus 1 (HIV-1) Rev protein; rev; enhances nuclear export of unspliced and incompletely spliced viral mRNAs
   2443..2560    +  misc_feature   cPPT/CTS: central polypurine tract and central termination sequence of HIV-1
   2643..3022    +  enhancer       CMV enhancer: human cytomegalovirus immediate early enhancer
   3024..3223    +  promoter       CMV promoter: human cytomegalovirus (CMV) immediate early promoter
   3252..3270    +  promoter       T7 promoter: promoter for bacteriophage T7 RNA polymerase
   3329..4042    +  CDS            RHNO1: RHNO1_HUMAN - Also known as C12orf32, RHINO. Experimental evidence at protein level: Swiss-Prot protein existence level 1. Plays a role in DNA damage response (DDR) signaling upon genotoxic stresses such as ionizing radiation (IR) during the S phase. Recruited to sites of DNA damage through interaction with the 9-1-1 cell-cycle checkpoint response complex and TOPBP1 in a ATR-dependent manner. Required for the progression of the G1 to S phase transition. Plays a role in the stimulation of CHEK1 phosphorylation. From Homo sapiens (Human).
   4109..4133    +  CDS            3xFLAG (fragment): three tandem FLAG® epitope tags
   4208..4807    +  CDS            PuroR (fragment): puromycin N-acetyltransferase; pac from Streptomyces; confers resistance to puromycin
   4864..4897    +  protein_bind   loxP: Cre-mediated recombination occurs in the 8-bp core sequence (GCATACAT). Cre recombinase
   4930..4953    +  misc_feature   MCS (fragment): pBluescript multiple cloning site
   4953..5541    +  misc_feature   WPRE: woodchuck hepatitis virus posttranscriptional regulatory element
   5542..5561    +  misc_feature   MCS (fragment): pBluescript multiple cloning site
   5563..6063    +  CDS            nef (fragment): NEF_HV1LA - Experimental evidence at protein level: Swiss-Prot protein existence level 1. Extracellular Nef protein targets CD4(+) T-lymphocytes for apoptosis by interacting with CXCR4 surface receptors. From Human immunodeficiency virus type 1 group M subtype B (isolate Lai) (HIV-1).
   6070..6250    +  LTR            5' LTR (truncated): truncated 5' long terminal repeat (LTR) from HIV-1
   6312..6900    -  rep_origin     ori: high-copy-number ColE1/pMB1/pBR322/pUC origin of replication
   6980..7636    -  CDS            cat: CAT_ECOLX - Experimental evidence at protein level: Swiss-Prot protein existence level 1. This enzyme is an effector of chloramphenicol resistance in bacteria. From Escherichia coli. This protein is used as a marker in many commonly used cloning vectors, such as pACYC184.
   7637..7741    -  promoter       AmpR promoter: bla
