[The description below was written by a language model from this plasmid's Addgene catalogue record and pLannotate feature annotations shown in this document.]
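Description:
pLenti-h.Rhno1 Plk1mut7A-C-PAMmut-Myc-DDK-P2A-Puro is an HIV-1-derived lentiviral transfer plasmid for expressing a mutant form of human RHNO1 (RHINO) in mammalian cells. It is propagated in E. coli through a high-copy ColE1/pUC-type origin and is selected with chloramphenicol, conferred by a cat gene driven from the AmpR promoter. The viral portion begins with a CMV enhancer/promoter fused to a truncated 5' LTR, which drives production of the genomic RNA. This is followed by the Ψ packaging signal with a gag fragment, the Rev response element for nuclear export of the unspliced transcript, and the cPPT/CTS. A WPRE and a second truncated LTR, preceded by a nef fragment, close the viral genome.

The internal expression cassette uses a second CMV enhancer/promoter, with a T7 promoter just downstream, to drive the 714 bp RHNO1 open reading frame. The ORF carries seven alanine substitutions (S51A, T52A, S141A, S162A, S163A, S164A, S178A). The name "Plk1mut7A" suggests these remove Plk1 phosphorylation sites, although the record gives only that label as the purpose. "PAMmut" in the name likewise implies altered PAM sequences that would make the cDNA resistant to a CRISPR guide, but the catalogue fields do not explain this.

The protein is fused at its C terminus to Myc and DDK (FLAG) epitopes; the annotation detects only a FLAG fragment. According to the name, a P2A peptide then links it to puromycin N-acetyltransferase, so tagged RHNO1 and the puromycin marker come from a single transcript. A loxP site lies between the puromycin gene and the WPRE. The construct suits stable transduction and puromycin selection of cells, for example to compare the phospho-site mutant with wild-type RHNO1 in studies of mitotic DNA break repair.
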