Addgene plasmid #211616: pLenti-h.Rhno1 Plk1mut7A-C-PAMmut-Myc-DDK-P2A-Puro
Purpose: Rhno1 Plk1mut7A
Depositing lab: Agnel Sfeir. Depositing organization: Memorial Sloan-Kettering Cancer Center. Publication: RHINO directs MMEJ to repair DNA breaks in mitosis. Brambati A, Sacco O, Porcella S, Heyza J, Kareh M, Schmidt JC, Sfeir A. Science. 2023 Aug 11;381(6658):653-660. doi: 10.1126/science.adh3694. Epub 2023 Jul 13. PubMed 37440612.
Backbone
  Vector backbone: pLenti
  Backbone size w/o insert (bp): 7031
  Total vector size (bp): 7745
  Vector type: Mammalian Expression
  Selectable markers: Puromycin
Growth in bacteria
  Bacterial resistance: Chloramphenicol, 25 μg/mL
  Growth temperature: 37°C
  Growth strain: NEB Stable
  Copy number: Unknown
Gene/Insert
  Gene/Insert name: hRHNO1
  Species: H. sapiens (human)
  Insert size (bp): 714
  Mutation: S51A, T52A, S141A, S162A, S163A, S164A, S178A
  Entrez Gene: RHNO1 (a.k.a. C12orf32, HKMT1188, RHINO)
  Promoter: CMV
  Tag / fusion protein: myc (C terminal on backbone)
  Cloning method: Unknown
  Sequencing primers: 5′ CGCAAATGGGCGGTAGGCGTG
Terms and licenses: Academic/Nonprofit Terms; Industry Terms: Not Available to Industry
How to cite: pLenti-h.Rhno1 Plk1mut7A-C-PAMmut-Myc-DDK-P2A-Puro was a gift from Agnel Sfeir (Addgene plasmid # 211616 ; http://n2t.net/addgene:211616 ; RRID:Addgene_211616)
